Addgene plasmid #51963: Yellow Cameleon-Nano30/pcDNA3
Purpose: mammalian expression of Yellow Cameleon-Nano30, an ultrasensitive Ca2+ indicator with Kd = 30 nM
Depositing lab: Takeharu Nagai. Publication: Spontaneous network activity visualized by ultrasensitive Ca(2+) indicators, yellow Cameleon-Nano. Horikawa K, Yamada Y, Matsuda T, Kobayashi K, Hashimoto M, Matsu-ura T, Miyawaki A, Michikawa T, Mikoshiba K, Nagai T. Nat Methods. 2010 Sep;7(9):729-32. doi: 10.1038/nmeth.1488. Epub 2010 Aug 8. PubMed 20693999.
Backbone
  Vector backbone: pcDNA3
  Backbone manufacturer: Invitrogen
  Vector type: Mammalian Expression
Growth in bacteria
  Bacterial resistance: Ampicillin, 100 μg/mL
  Growth temperature: 37°C
  Growth strain: DH5alpha
  Copy number: High Copy
Gene/Insert
  Gene/Insert name: Yellow Cameleon-Nano30
  Species: Synthetic
  Insert size (bp): 2000
  Cloning method: Restriction Enzyme; 5′ cloning site BamHI (not destroyed); 3′ cloning site EcoRI (not destroyed)
  Sequencing primers: 5′ CMV-F; 3′ BGHrev
Terms and licenses: Academic/Nonprofit Terms; Industry Terms: Not Available to Industry
Depositor comments: GenBank accession number: GU071084
How to cite: Yellow Cameleon-Nano30/pcDNA3 was a gift from Takeharu Nagai (Addgene plasmid # 51963 ; http://n2t.net/addgene:51963 ; RRID:Addgene_51963)
