[The description below was written by a language model from this plasmid's Addgene catalogue record.]
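Description:
Yellow Cameleon-Nano30/pcDNA3 is a mammalian expression plasmid built on the commercial pcDNA3 backbone. It is propagated in E. coli as a high-copy plasmid under ampicillin selection. The record provides no feature table, so individual backbone elements are not itemised. However, the listed sequencing primers (a CMV forward primer and a BGH reverse primer) fit the standard pcDNA3 layout, in which the insert sits between the strong constitutive CMV immediate-early promoter and the bovine growth hormone polyadenylation signal. pcDNA3 generally also carries a neomycin-resistance cassette for G418 selection in mammalian cells, although the record does not mention a mammalian selection marker.

The payload is a synthetic open reading frame of about 2 kb encoding Yellow Cameleon-Nano30, cloned by restriction digestion between BamHI (5′) and EcoRI (3′), with both sites preserved so the insert can be excised or transferred. Yellow Cameleons are genetically encoded FRET-based calcium indicators. In these sensors, a calcium-sensing module, classically calmodulin joined to a calmodulin-binding peptide, is flanked by a cyan donor and a yellow acceptor fluorescent protein. Calcium binding changes the conformation and so the ratio of yellow to cyan emission. The exact domain composition of this variant is not given in the record. It is described as an ultrasensitive indicator with a dissociation constant of 30 nM, a very high affinity suited to detecting small calcium changes near resting levels. The plasmid is intended for transfection into mammalian cells for ratiometric calcium imaging, and the associated work used the Cameleon-Nano series to visualise spontaneous network activity.
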