>Addgene plasmid #51963 | Yellow Cameleon-Nano30/pcDNA3 | depositor partial sequence | sequence record 80001 | insert
ATGGTGAGCAAGGGCGAGGAGCTGTTCACCGGGGTGGTGCCCATCCTGGTCGAGCTGGACGGCGACGTAA
ACGGCCACAGGTTCAGCGTGTCCGGCGAGGGCGAGGGCGATGCCACCTACGGCAAGCTGACCCTGAAGTT
CATCTGCACCACCGGCAAGCTGCCCGTGCCCTGGCCCACCCTCGTGACCACCCTGACCTGGGGCGTGCAG
TGCTTCAGCCGCTACCCCGACCACATGAAGCAGCACGACTTCTTCAAGTCCGCCATGCCCGAAGGCTACG
TCCAGGAGCGTACCATCTTCTTCAAGGACGACGGCAACTACAAGACCCGCGCCGAGGTGAAGTTCGAGGG
CGACACCCTGGTGAACCGCATCGAGCTGAAGGGCATCGACTTCAAGGAGGACGGCAACATCCTGGGGCAC
AAGCTGGAGTACAACTACATCAGCCACAACGTCTATATCACCGCCGACAAGCAGAAGAACGGCATCAAGG
CCCACTTCAAGATCCGCCACAACATCGAGGACGGCAGCGTGCAGCTCGCCGACCACTACCAGCAGAACAC
CCCCATCGGCGACGGCCCCGTGCTGCTGCCCGACAACCACTACCTGAGCACCCAGTCCGCCCTGAGCAAA
GACCCCAACGAGAAGCGCGATCACATGGTCCTGCTGGAGTTCGTGACCGCCGCCCGCATGCATGACCAAC
TGACAGAAGAGCAGATTGCAGAGTTCAAAGAAGCCTTCTCATTATTCGACAAGGATGGGGACGGCACCAT
CACCACAAAGGAACTTGGCACCGTTATGAGGTCGCTTGGACAAAACCCAACGGAAGCAGAATTGCAGGAT
ATGATCAATGAAGTCGATGCTGATGGCAATGGAACGATTTACTTTCCTGAATTTCTTACTATGATGGCTA
GAAAAATGAAGGACACAGACAGCGAAGAGGAAATCCGAGAAGCATTCCGTGTTTTTGACAAGGATGGGAA
CGGCTACATCAGCGCTGCTGAATTACGTCACGTCATGACAAACCTCGGGGAGAAGTTAACAGATGAAGAA
GTTGATGAAATGATAAGGGAAGCAGATATCGATGGTGATGGCCAAGTAAACTATGAAGAGTTTGTACAAA
TGATGACAGCAAAGGGGGGCGGGTCCAAGAGGCGCTGGAAGAAAAACTTCATTGCCGTCAGCGCTGCCAA
CCGGTTCAAGAAGATCTCCAGCTCCGGGGCACTGGAGCTCATGGACGGCGGCGTGCAGCTCGCCGACCAC
TACCAGCAGAACACCCCCATCGGCGACGGCCCCGTGCTGCTGCCCGACAACCACTACCTGAGCTACCAGT
CCGCCCTGAGCAAAGACCCCAACGAGAAGCGCGATCACATGGTCCTGCTGGAGTTCGTGACCGCCGCCGG
GATCACTCTCGGCATGGACGAGCTGTACAAGGGTGGCAGCGGTGGCATGGTGAGCAAGGGCGAGGAGCTG
TTCACCGGGGTGGTGCCCATCCTGGTCGAGCTGGACGGCGACGTAAACGGCCACAAGTTCAGCGTGTCCG
GCGAGGGCGAGGGCGATGCCACCTACGGCAAGCTGACCCTGAAGCTGATCTGCACCACCGGCAAGCTGCC
CGTGCCCTGGCCCACCCTCGTGACCACCCTGGGCTACGGCCTGCAGTGCTTCGCCCGCTACCCCGACCAC
ATGAAGCAGCACGACTTCTTCAAGTCCGCCATGCCCGAAGGCTACGTCCAGGAGCGCACCATCTTCTTCA
AGGACGACGGCAACTACAAGACCCGCGCCGAGGTGAAGTTCGAGGGCGACACCCTGGTGAACCGCATCGA
GCTGAAGGGCATCGACTTCAAGGAGGACGGCAACATCCTGGGGCACAAGCTGGAGTACAACTACAACAGC
CACAACGTCTATATCACCGCCGACAAGCAGAAGAACGGCATCAAGGCCAACTTCAAGATCCGCCACAACA
TCGAGTAA
