>Addgene plasmid #51963 | Yellow Cameleon-Nano30/pcDNA3 | addgene partial sequence | sequence record 81032 | CMV-F 5'-CGCAAATGGGCGGTAGGCGTG-3'
CTCTCTGGCTACTAGAGAACCCACTGCCTTACTGGCTTATCGAAATTAATACGACTCACTATAGGGAGAC
CCAAGCTTGGTACCGAGCTCGGATCCCATGGTGAGCAAGGGCGAGGAGCTGTTCACCGGGGTGGTGCCCA
TCCTGGTCGAGCTGGACGGCGACGTAAACGGCCACAGGTTCAGCGTGTCCGGCGAGGGCGAGGGCGATGC
CACCTACGGCAAGCTGACCCTGAAGTTCATCTGCACCACCGGCAAGCTGCCCGTGCCCTGGCCCACCCTC
GTGACCACCCTGACCTGGGGCGTGCAGTGCTTCAGCCGCTACCCCGACCACATGAAGCAGCACGACTTCT
TCAAGTCCGCCATGCCCGAAGGCTACGTCCAGGAGCGTACCATCTTCTTCAAGGACGACGGCAACTACAA
GACCCGCGCCGAGGTGAAGTTCGAGGGCGACACCCTGGTGAACCGCATCGAGCTGAAGGGCATCGACTTC
AAGGAGGACGGCAACATCCTGGGGCACAAGCTGGAGTACAACTACATCAGCCACAACGTCTATATCACCG
CCGACAAGCAGAAGAACGGCATCAAGGCCCACTTCAAGATCCGCCACAACATCGAGGACGGCAGCGTGCA
GCTCGCCGACCACTACCAGCAGAACACCCCCATCGGCGACGGCCCCGTGCTGCTGCCCGACAACCACTAC
CTGAGCACCCAGTCCGCCCTGAGCAAAGACCCCAACGAGAAGCGCGATCACATGGTCCTGCTGGAGTTCG
TGACCGCCGCCCGCATGCATGACCAACTGACAGAAGAGCAGATTGCAGAGTTCAAAGAAGCCTTCTCATT
ATTCGACAAGGATGGGGACGGCACCATCACCACAAAGGAACTTGGCACCGTT
