>Addgene plasmid #51963 | Yellow Cameleon-Nano30/pcDNA3 | addgene partial sequence | sequence record 81359 | nagacam-F 5'-acaaacctcggggagaagtt-3'
GCAGATATCGATGGTGATGGCCAAGTAAACTATGAAGAGTTTGTACAAATGATGACAGCAAAGGGGGGCG
GGTCCAAGAGGCGCTGGAAGAAAAACTTCATTGCCGTCAGCGCTGCCAACCGGTTCAAGAAGATCTCCAG
CTCCGGGGCACTGGAGCTCATGGACGGCGGCGTGCAGCTCGCCGACCACTACCAGCAGAACACCCCCATC
GGCGACGGCCCCGTGCTGCTGCCCGACAACCACTACCTGAGCTACCAGTCCGCCCTGAGCAAAGACCCCA
ACGAGAAGCGCGATCACATGGTCCTGCTGGAGTTCGTGACCGCCGCCGGGATCACTCTCGGCATGGACGA
GCTGTACAAGGGTGGCAGCGGTGGCATGGTGAGCAAGGGCGAGGAGCTGTTCACCGGGGTGGTGCCCATC
CTGGTCGAGCTGGACGGCGACGTAAACGGCCACAAGTTCAGCGTGTCCGGCGAGGGCGAGGGCGATGCCA
CCTACGGCAAGCTGACCCTGAAGCTGATCTGCACCACCGGCAAGCTGCCCGTGCCCTGGCCCACCCTCGT
GACCACCCTGGGCTACGGCCTGCAGTGCTTCGCCCGCTACCCCGACCACATGAAGCAGCACGACTTCTTC
AAGTCCGCCATGCCCGAAGGCTACGTCCAGGAGCGCACCATCTTCTTCAAGGACGACGGCAACTACAAGA
CCCGCGCCGAGGTGAAGTTCGAGGGCGACACCCTGGTGAACCGCATCGAGCTGAAGGGCATCGACTTCAA
GGAGGACGGCAACATCCTGGGGCACAAGCTGGAGTACAACTACAACAGCCACAACGTCTATATCACCGCC
GACAAGCAGAAGAACGGCATCAAGGCCAACTTCAAGATCCGCCACAACATC
